>Addgene plasmid #19091 | AF0837 | addgene partial sequence | sequence record 24835 | T7 5'-TAATACGACTCACTATAGGG-3'
CNCTCTNNAATAATTTTGTTTAACTTTAAGAAGGAGATATACATATGCANATTGTTGANGATNAACCTGA
GGGATAACGAGGGTGAGATAAAGCTAATCCCCGAAACGCTCGACGACCTCTGGCATCTCCGCTTCATAAT
CGAGAAGGGAGATGTGGTTTTCGCAACTACGAAAAGGGCGAGCCAGAGCAGCGACAAGCTGAGGAGCGAT
AAGGAGATGGTCACGGTGAGGCTCGGCATCGAGGTGGAGAAGGTGGAGTTTCACAGGTTCGCCAACCGTC
TCAGGGTTTCTGGGAAGATAGTTGCCGGGATTGAGGAGTCCGGATACCACACTCTGAATATCACTGTGGG
CAAGGAGCTGAGCATAATTAAAAAGTGGAAGCCAGAGCAGCTTGAAAGACTGAGGAGGGCCGTTGAGGAT
TCCAACCGCCCCGAAATCGTGATGCTGACCATTGAGGAAGGTTACGCTGTTGCAGGAGTTCTGAGGCAGT
GGGGTGTTGAGGAGATTTTTGAGGAGAGGATGGGCTACGGAAAGGGTATGGGGGATNGCANAAAAGAGTT
CTTCGGAGAGGTTGCGGCANAGCTNGAGAGCTCCGATTTTAANTACCTCATCNTNGCTGGACCGGCATCG
CCANNAACGATTTCCTCGACTGTTTNAAGGAGAGGTATCCTGAGATGGCTAGANTGCCGTTGTGGTGGAC
TTTCTCCNTCGGCTCANCGGCTCTGTAATTTTAAGAAAGGTCTTTACCAANANTTGGGAATTANANTGCT
GAGAGCGATNANAANAGCTNCTGAGNNACNAAGGAAAAGATCCTACGNTGNGAGCAGGAGCCNATCCGCA
TTAGTTTCCNTCGAATTNCTNGAAGGAANN
