[The description below was written by a language model from this plasmid's Addgene catalogue record.]
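Description:
AF0837 is a bacterial expression plasmid built on the pET21a(+) backbone (about 5.4 kb without insert) that carries the coding sequence for the Archaeoglobus fulgidus protein annotated as cell division protein pelota, the archaeal counterpart of yeast Dom34. The roughly 1.0 kb insert was placed between the NdeI and XhoI sites of the polylinker, both of which remain intact. The plasmid confers ampicillin resistance and is listed as high copy for propagation in a standard E. coli cloning strain. No feature table accompanies the record, so the individual backbone elements are not itemised. pET21-series vectors generally drive expression from a T7 promoter under lac operator control, which requires a host supplying T7 RNA polymerase, and the listed T7 sequencing primer is consistent with that arrangement.

The record notes a C-terminal tag on the insert but does not name it. Cloning into XhoI in pET21a(+) typically places the open reading frame in frame with the vector-encoded hexahistidine tag, which is probably what is meant, though this is not stated. The linked Entrez gene entry refers to the yeast DOM34 locus rather than the archaeal gene, so it is best read as an indication of homology rather than of the source of the insert.

The associated work concerns the structure and function of Dom34/pelota, a key component of no-go mRNA decay. The construct is therefore suited to recombinant overproduction and purification of the archaeal pelota protein in E. coli for structural and biochemical studies.
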