Addgene plasmid #19091: AF0837
Depositing lab: SeWon Suh. Depositing organization: Seoul National University. Publication: Structural and functional insights into dom34, a key component of no-go mRNA decay. Lee HH, Kim YS, Kim KH, Heo I, Kim SK, Kim O, Kim HK, Yoon JY, Kim HS, Kim do J, Lee SJ, Yoon HJ, Kim SJ, Lee BG, Song HK, Kim VN, Park CM, Suh SW. Mol Cell. 2007 Sep 21. 27(6):938-50. 10.1016/j.molcel.2007.07.019 PubMed 17889667.
Backbone
  Vector backbone: pET21a(+)
  Backbone size w/o insert (bp): 5443
  Vector type: Bacterial Expression
Growth in bacteria
  Bacterial resistance: Ampicillin, 100 μg/mL
  Growth temperature: 37°C
  Growth strain: DH5alpha
  Copy number: High Copy
Gene/Insert
  Gene/Insert name: Cell division protein pelota
  Species: Archaeoglobus fulgidus
  Insert size (bp): 1035
  Entrez Gene: DOM34 (a.k.a. YNL001W)
  Tag / fusion protein: C tag (C terminal on insert)
  Cloning method: Restriction Enzyme; 5′ cloning site NdeI (not destroyed); 3′ cloning site XhoI (not destroyed)
  Sequencing primers: 5′ T7
Terms and licenses: Academic/Nonprofit Terms; Industry Terms: Not Available to Industry
How to cite: AF0837 was a gift from SeWon Suh (Addgene plasmid # 19091 ; http://n2t.net/addgene:19091 ; RRID:Addgene_19091)
